>Addgene plasmid #87325 | piRFP670-N1-GalT | addgene full sequence | sequence record 177296 | Addgene NGS Result
TGTATCCGCTCATGAGACAATAACCCTGATAAATGCTTCAATAATATTGAAAAAGGAAGAGTCCTGAGGC
GGAAAGAACCAGCTGTGGAATGTGTGTCAGTTAGGGTGTGGAAAGTCCCCAGGCTCCCCAGCAGGCAGAA
GTATGCAAAGCATGCATCTCAATTAGTCAGCAACCAGGTGTGGAAAGTCCCCAGGCTCCCCAGCAGGCAG
AAGTATGCAAAGCATGCATCTCAATTAGTCAGCAACCATAGTCCCGCCCCTAACTCCGCCCATCCCGCCC
CTAACTCCGCCCAGTTCCGCCCATTCTCCGCCCCATGGCTGACTAATTTTTTTTATTTATGCAGAGGCCG
AGGCCGCCTCGGCCTCTGAGCTATTCCAGAAGTAGTGAGGAGGCTTTTTTGGAGGCCTAGGCTTTTGCAA
AGATCGATCAAGAGACAGGATGAGGATCGTTTCGCATGATTGAACAAGATGGATTGCACGCAGGTTCTCC
GGCCGCTTGGGTGGAGAGGCTATTCGGCTATGACTGGGCACAACAGACAATCGGCTGCTCTGATGCCGCC
GTGTTCCGGCTGTCAGCGCAGGGGCGCCCGGTTCTTTTTGTCAAGACCGACCTGTCCGGTGCCCTGAATG
AACTGCAAGACGAGGCAGCGCGGCTATCGTGGCTGGCCACGACGGGCGTTCCTTGCGCAGCTGTGCTCGA
CGTTGTCACTGAAGCGGGAAGGGACTGGCTGCTATTGGGCGAAGTGCCGGGGCAGGATCTCCTGTCATCT
CACCTTGCTCCTGCCGAGAAAGTATCCATCATGGCTGATGCAATGCGGCGGCTGCATACGCTTGATCCGG
CTACCTGCCCATTCGACCACCAAGCGAAACATCGCATCGAGCGAGCACGTACTCGGATGGAAGCCGGTCT
TGTCGATCAGGATGATCTGGACGAAGAGCATCAGGGGCTCGCGCCAGCCGAACTGTTCGCCAGGCTCAAG
GCGAGCATGCCCGACGGCGAGGATCTCGTCGTGACCCATGGCGATGCCTGCTTGCCGAATATCATGGTGG
AAAATGGCCGCTTTTCTGGATTCATCGACTGTGGCCGGCTGGGTGTGGCGGACCGCTATCAGGACATAGC
GTTGGCTACCCGTGATATTGCTGAAGAGCTTGGCGGCGAATGGGCTGACCGCTTCCTCGTGCTTTACGGT
ATCGCCGCTCCCGATTCGCAGCGCATCGCCTTCTATCGCCTTCTTGACGAGTTCTTCTGAGCGGGACTCT
GGGGTTCGAAATGACCGACCAAGCGACGCCCAACCTGCCATCACGAGATTTCGATTCCACCGCCGCCTTC
TATGAAAGGTTGGGCTTCGGAATCGTTTTCCGGGACGCCGGCTGGATGATCCTCCAGCGCGGGGATCTCA
TGCTGGAGTTCTTCGCCCACCCTAGGGGGAGGCTAACTGAAACACGGAAGGAGACAATACCGGAAGGAAC
CCGCGCTATGACGGCAATAAAAAGACAGAATAAAACGCACGGTGTTGGGTCGTTTGTTCATAAACGCGGG
GTTCGGTCCCAGGGCTGGCACTCTGTCGATACCCCACCGAGACCCCATTGGGGCCAATACGCCCGCGTTT
CTTCCTTTTCCCCACCCCACCCCCCAAGTTCGGGTGAAGGCCCAGGGCTCGCAGCCAACGTCGGGGCGGC
AGGCCCTGCCATAGCCTCAGGTTACTCATATATACTTTAGATTGATTTAAAACTTCATTTTTAATTTAAA
AGGATCTAGGTGAAGATCCTTTTTGATAATCTCATGACCAAAATCCCTTAACGTGAGTTTTCGTTCCACT
GAGCGTCAGACCCCGTAGAAAAGATCAAAGGATCTTCTTGAGATCCTTTTTTTCTGCGCGTAATCTGCTG
CTTGCAAACAAAAAAACCACCGCTACCAGCGGTGGTTTGTTTGCCGGATCAAGAGCTACCAACTCTTTTT
CCGAAGGTAACTGGCTTCAGCAGAGCGCAGATACCAAATACTGTTCTTCTAGTGTAGCCGTAGTTAGGCC
ACCACTTCAAGAACTCTGTAGCACCGCCTACATACCTCGCTCTGCTAATCCTGTTACCAGTGGCTGCTGC
CAGTGGCGATAAGTCGTGTCTTACCGGGTTGGACTCAAGACGATAGTTACCGGATAAGGCGCAGCGGTCG
GGCTGAACGGGGGGTTCGTGCACACAGCCCAGCTTGGAGCGAACGACCTACACCGAACTGAGATACCTAC
AGCGTGAGCTATGAGAAAGCGCCACGCTTCCCGAAGGGAGAAAGGCGGACAGGTATCCGGTAAGCGGCAG
GGTCGGAACAGGAGAGCGCACGAGGGAGCTTCCAGGGGGAAACGCCTGGTATCTTTATAGTCCTGTCGGG
TTTCGCCACCTCTGACTTGAGCGTCGATTTTTGTGATGCTCGTCAGGGGGGCGGAGCCTATGGAAAAACG
CCAGCAACGCGGCCTTTTTACGGTTCCTGGCCTTTTGCTGGCCTTTTGCTCACATGTTCTTTCCTGCGTT
ATCCCCTGATTCTGTGGATAACCGTATTACCGCCATGCATTAGTTATTAATAGTAATCAATTACGGGGTC
ATTAGTTCATAGCCCATATATGGAGTTCCGCGTTACATAACTTACGGTAAATGGCCCGCCTGGCTGACCG
CCCAACGACCCCCGCCCATTGACGTCAATAATGACGTATGTTCCCATAGTAACGCCAATAGGGACTTTCC
ATTGACGTCAATGGGTGGAGTATTTACGGTAAACTGCCCACTTGGCAGTACATCAAGTGTATCATATGCC
AAGTACGCCCCCTATTGACGTCAATGACGGTAAATGGCCCGCCTGGCATTATGCCCAGTACATGACCTTA
TGGGACTTTCCTACTTGGCAGTACATCTACGTATTAGTCATCGCTATTACCATGGTGATGCGGTTTTGGC
AGTACATCAATGGGCGTGGATAGCGGTTTGACTCACGGGGATTTCCAAGTCTCCACCCCATTGACGTCAA
TGGGAGTTTGTTTTGGCACCAAAATCAACGGGACTTTCCAAAATGTCGTAACAACTCCGCCCCATTGACG
CAAATGGGCGGTAGGCGTGTACGGTGGGAGGTCTATATAAGCAGAGCTGGTTTAGTGAACCGTCAGATCC
GCTAGCGCTACCGGACTCAGATCTCGAGCTCAAGCTTCGAATTCATGAGGCTTCGGGAGCCGCTCCTGAG
CGGCAGCGCCGCGATGCCAGGCGCGTCCCTACAGCGGGCCTGCCGCCTGCTCGTGGCCGTCTGCGCTCTG
CACCTTGGCGTCACCCTCGTTTACTACCTGGCTGGCCGCGACCTGAGCCGCCTGCCCCAACTGGTCGGAG
TCTCCACACCGCTGCAGGGCGGCTCGAACAGTGCCGCCGCCATCGGGCAGTCCTCCGGGGAGCTCCGGAC
CGGAGGGGCCGTGGATCCACCGGTCGCCACCATGGCGCGTAAGGTCGATCTCACCTCCTGCGATCGCGAG
CCGATCCACATCCCCGGCAGCATTCAGCCGTGCGGCTGCCTGCTAGCCTGCGACGCGCAGGCGGTGCGGA
TCACGCGCATTACGGAAAATGCCGGCGCGTTCTTTGGACGCGAAACTCCGCGGGTCGGTGAGCTACTCGC
CGATTACTTCGGCGAGACCGAAGCCCATGCGCTGCGCAACGCACTGGCGCAGTCCTCCGATCCAAAGCGA
CCGGCGCTGATCTTCGGTTGGCGCGACGGCCTGACCGGCCGCACCTTCGACATCTCACTGCATCGCCATG
ACGGTACATCGATCATCGAGTTCGAGCCTGCGGCGGCCGAACAGGCCGACAATCCGCTGCGGCTGACGCG
GCAGATCATCGCGCGCACCAAAGAACTGAAGTCGCTCGAAGAGATGGCCGCACGGGTGCCGCGCTATCTG
CAGGCGATGCTCGGCTATCACCGCGTGATGTTGTACCGCTTCGCGGACGACGGCTCCGGGATGGTGATCG
GCGAGGCGAAGCGCAGCGACCTCGAGAGCTTTCTCGGTCAGCACTTTCCGGCGTCGCTGGTCCCGCAGCA
GGCGCGGCTACTGTACTTGAAGAACGCGATCCGCGTGGTCTCGGATTCGCGCGGCATCAGCAGCCGGATC
GTGCCCGAGCACGACGCCTCCGGCGCCGCGCTCGATCTGTCGTTCGCGCACCTGCGCAGCATCTCGCCCT
GCCATCTCGAATTTCTGCGGAACATGGGCGTCAGCGCCTCGATGTCGCTGTCGATCATCATTGACGGCAC
GCTATGGGGATTGATCATCTGTCATCATTACGAGCCGCGTGCCGTGCCGATGGCGCAGCGCGTCGCGGCC
GAAATGTTCGCCGACTTCTTATCGCTGCACTTCACCGCCGCCCACCACCAACGCTAAGCGGCCGCGACTC
TAGATCATAATCAGCCATACCACATTTGTAGAGGTTTTACTTGCTTTAAAAAACCTCCCACACCTCCCCC
TGAACCTGAAACATAAAATGAATGCAATTGTTGTTGTTAACTTGTTTATTGCAGCTTATAATGGTTACAA
ATAAAGCAATAGCATCACAAATTTCACAAATAAAGCATTTTTTTCACTGCATTCTAGTTGTGGTTTGTCC
AAACTCATCAATGTATCTTAAGGCGTAAATTGTAAGCGTTAATATTTTGTTAAAATTCGCGTTAAATTTT
TGTTAAATCAGCTCATTTTTTAACCAATAGGCCGAAATCGGCAAAATCCCTTATAAATCAAAAGAATAGA
CCGAGATAGGGT
[37 nt withheld, positions 4773-4809]
AAAGAACGTGGACTCCAACGTCAAAGG
[49 nt withheld, positions 4837-4885]
T
[91 nt withheld, positions 4887-4977]
G
[124 nt withheld, positions 4979-5102]
CAGGTGGCACTTTTCGGGGAAATGTGCGCGGAACCCCTATTTGTTTATTTTTCTAAATACATTCAAATA
Features (pLannotate 1.2.2; 15 found; start..end, strand, type, name):
     64..421     +  promoter       SV40 promoter: SV40 enhancer and early promoter
    456..1250    +  CDS            NeoR/KanR: aminoglycoside phosphotransferase from Tn5; aph(3')-II (or nptII); confers resistance to neomycin, kanamycin, and G418 (Geneticin®)
   1271..1423    +  CDS            ble (fragment): BLE_KLEPN - Experimental evidence at protein level: Swiss-Prot protein existence level 1. Binding protein with a strong affinity to the bleomycin family of antibiotics. Binds to CL990; an antimitotic-antibiotic compound. From Klebsiella pneumoniae.
   1482..1529    +  polyA_signal   HSV TK poly(A) signal: herpes simplex virus thymidine kinase polyadenylation signal (Cole and Stacy, 1985)
   1620..1636    -  polyA_signal   bGH poly(A) signal (fragment): bovine growth hormone polyadenylation signal
   1858..2446    +  rep_origin     ori: high-copy-number ColE1/pMB1/pBR322/pUC origin of replication
   2621..2924    +  enhancer       CMV enhancer: human cytomegalovirus immediate early enhancer
   2925..3128    +  promoter       CMV promoter: human cytomegalovirus (CMV) immediate early promoter
   3151..3194    +  misc_feature   MCS (fragment): multiple cloning site
   3195..3452    +  CDS            B4GALT1 (fragment): B4GT1_HUMAN - Also known as GGTB2. Experimental evidence at protein level: Swiss-Prot protein existence level 1. [Processed beta-1,4-galactosyltransferase 1]: The cell surface form functions as a recognition molecule during a variety of cell to cell and cell to matrix interactions, as those occurring during development and egg fertilization, by binding to specific oligosaccharide ligands on opposing cells or in the extracellular matrix. From Homo sapiens (Human).
   3462..4397    +  CDS            iRFP670: near-infrared fluorescent protein with an emission peak at 670 nm, engineered from a bacterial phytochrome (Shcherbakova and Verkhusha, 2013) derived from Rhodopseudomonas palustris RpBphP6
   4413..4496    +  CDS            large T antigen (fragment): large T antigen from SV40 (simian virus 40)
   4519..4640    +  polyA_signal   SV40 poly(A) signal: SV40 polyadenylation signal
   4674..5102    -  rep_origin     f1 ori (sequence partly withheld): f1 bacteriophage origin of replication; arrow indicates direction of (+) strand synthesis
   5129..62      +  promoter       AmpR promoter (across the origin): bla
