[The description below was written by a language model from this plasmid's Addgene catalogue record and pLannotate feature annotations shown in this document.]
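Description:
piRFP670-N1-GalT is a mammalian expression plasmid built on the piRFP670-N1 backbone, an N1-style vector in which an inserted coding sequence is fused upstream of the near-infrared fluorescent protein iRFP670. It is propagated in E. coli as a high-copy plasmid through a ColE1/pUC-type origin and also carries an f1 phage origin. A single NeoR/KanR (Tn5 aminoglycoside phosphotransferase) gene serves both hosts: a bacterial bla-type promoter drives it for kanamycin selection in bacteria, and the SV40 enhancer/early promoter drives it for G418 selection in mammalian cells, with an HSV TK polyadenylation signal downstream. The short ble, bGH poly(A) and large T antigen matches in the annotation are fragments, most likely incidental backbone remnants rather than functional parts.

The payload is a 243 bp segment of human B4GALT1 encoding amino acids 1–81 of β1,4-galactosyltransferase, cloned between NheI and BamHI sites in the multiple cloning site. It sits downstream of the human CMV immediate-early enhancer and promoter and directly upstream of iRFP670, so the fluorescent protein forms a C-terminal fusion, and the transcript ends at an SV40 polyadenylation signal. This N-terminal region of the enzyme is generally understood to contain the cytoplasmic tail, transmembrane anchor and stem that direct Golgi retention, so the fusion acts as a far-red Golgi marker. The associated work concerns quantitative imaging of Golgi localization and intra-Golgi trafficking of secretory cargos, consistent with use as a reference marker alongside other fluorophores. The sequenced record is 5,171 nt, slightly shorter than the 5,191 bp catalogue size.
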