Addgene plasmid #87325: piRFP670-N1-GalT
Purpose: To express GalT-iRFP670 in mammalian cells, GalT encodes the 1-81 amino acids from β1,4-galactosyltransferase
Depositing lab: Lei Lu. Depositing organization: Nanyang Technological University (NTU). Publication: A novel imaging method for quantitative Golgi localization reveals differential intra-Golgi trafficking of secretory cargos. Tie HC, Mahajan D, Chen B, Cheng L, VanDongen AM, Lu L. Mol Biol Cell. 2016 Jan 13. pii: mbc.E15-09-0664. 10.1091/mbc.E15-09-0664 PubMed 26764092.
Backbone
  Vector backbone: piRFP670-N1
  Backbone manufacturer: Vladislav Verkhusha Lab
  Backbone size w/o insert (bp): 4948
  Total vector size (bp): 5191
  Vector type: Mammalian Expression
  Selectable markers: Neomycin (select with G418)
Growth in bacteria
  Bacterial resistance: Kanamycin, 50 μg/mL
  Growth temperature: 37°C
  Growth strain: DH5alpha
  Copy number: High Copy
Gene/Insert
  Gene/Insert name: 1-81 amino acids from β1,4-galactosyltransferase
  Species: H. sapiens (human)
  Insert size (bp): 243
  GenBank ID: NM_001497.3
  Entrez Gene: B4GALT1 (a.k.a. B4GAL-T1, CDG2D, CLDLFIB, GGTB2, GT1, GTB, beta4Gal-T1)
  Promoter: CMV
  Tag / fusion protein: iRFP670 (C terminal on backbone)
  Cloning method: Restriction Enzyme; 5′ cloning site NheI (not destroyed); 3′ cloning site BamHI (not destroyed)
  Sequencing primers: 5′ CMV-F
Terms and licenses: Academic/Nonprofit Terms; Industry Terms: Not Available to Industry
How to cite: piRFP670-N1-GalT was a gift from Lei Lu (Addgene plasmid # 87325 ; http://n2t.net/addgene:87325 ; RRID:Addgene_87325)
